>Addgene plasmid #15394 | pEsg1-6K-Luc | addgene partial sequence | sequence record 21770 | RVprimer3 5'-CTAGCAAAATAGGCTGTCCC-3'
TTCTCTATCGATAGGTACCGAGCTCTTACGCGTTCCGTGGCTGATGGTGGTGGTGACTCAGAGAAGCCAG
TGACACAACGGAGTTCAAGCACTTGGCTGCTGAGAAGTGCATTCTCCTTGCAGGAAACAGACCTGGGCAT
TTGCCATTCTTCGTTGAACATTTTCAGCTCATGCTCCCAAACATTTAGCACGAGGGGGAAACAAAACAGC
TGACTCCACTCGTCCCAACTTCTAGGGCAAAGACAGCCATAAGGAATGAATGACTGCTGGAGACTTCCCC
AGGCCCAAAGAGGGTTGGGTTCTTTTCTCATGACTCCCTGGGAAACCTGCTGATTGGCAGCCTCTCAGAA
CTACAAGGAGTGTTTGGGGATAACCTTTGGAGGACCTCAGGAATGTTGTGATAAAAAAACACCAGGACTA
ACTTGAGAGACATTCTGGAAAGCCAGGCTGCAACTCCAGGCGAGAGCTGATATAGAGGCAATGGAGGAGA
GGACCATGCCGACTGGCTTGCTCTTCATGGCTTGCTCACCTTGTTAATACACCTGCCCAGGGTGACTCCA
CTTACAATGGACTGGGCTCTCCCCTACCAATCACTAATTAAGAAAACGTACTACAGAATTGCCTTTAGGA
AAATCTTACAGAGGCATTTTCTTAATTGAGAGTTTCTCTTCCCAGGTGACTCTAGCTTGTGTCAAGTTGA
CTTTAAATTATCCAGGATGATGGGAGAACTCTGCTGGGCCCAGGGAGTAGTGTCA
