[The description below was written by a language model from this plasmid's Addgene catalogue record.]
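Description:
pEsg1-6K-Luc is a luciferase reporter plasmid built on the pGV-BM2 backbone (about 5 kb), into which roughly 6 kb of genomic sequence from upstream of the mouse Esg1 gene has been inserted. Esg1 is also known as Dppa5a, Dppa5 or ECAT2. The fragment was cloned by restriction digestion between MluI at the 5′ end and XhoI at the 3′ end, and both sites remain intact, so the upstream region can be excised or exchanged. The plasmid is maintained in E. coli at high copy number under ampicillin selection. The record names neither the origin of replication nor any marker for selection in mammalian cells.

As a promoter-reporter construct, it presumably places the Esg1 upstream region ahead of the luciferase coding sequence, so that light output after transfection reflects the transcriptional activity of that genomic fragment. The record does not say which luciferase is encoded, whether the backbone supplies a minimal promoter, or which polyadenylation signals or other regulatory elements are present. No feature table is available to confirm the layout. The associated study concerned the identification and targeted disruption of the mouse gene encoding ESG1. This fits use of the plasmid to test the promoter or enhancer activity of the 6 kb Esg1 5′ flanking region, for example by comparing reporter expression between cell types or differentiation states. The specific cell lines and assays are not stated in the record.
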