Addgene plasmid #15394: pEsg1-6K-Luc
Depositing lab: Shinya Yamanaka. Depositing organization: Kyoto University, Center for iPS Cell Research and Application. Publication: Identification and targeted disruption of the mouse gene encoding ESG1 (PH34/ECAT2/DPPA5). Amano H, Itakura K, Maruyama M, Ichisaka T, Nakagawa M, Yamanaka S. BMC Dev Biol. 2006 Feb 28;6:11. doi: 10.1186/1471-213X-6-11. PubMed 16504174.
Backbone
  Vector backbone: pGV-BM2
  Backbone size w/o insert (bp): 5000
  Vector type: Luciferase
Growth in bacteria
  Bacterial resistance: Ampicillin, 100 μg/mL
  Growth temperature: 37°C
  Growth strain: DH5alpha
  Copy number: High Copy
Gene/Insert
  Gene/Insert name: Upstream region of mouse Esg1 gene (alt name: Esg1)
  Species: M. musculus (mouse)
  Insert size (bp): 6000
  Entrez Gene: Dppa5a (a.k.a. AA536857, Dppa5, Esg1, ecat2)
  Cloning method: Restriction Enzyme; 5′ cloning site MluI (not destroyed); 3′ cloning site XhoI (not destroyed)
  Sequencing primers: 5′ pGV-2U
Terms and licenses: Academic/Nonprofit Terms; Industry Terms: Not Available to Industry
How to cite: pEsg1-6K-Luc was a gift from Shinya Yamanaka (Addgene plasmid # 15394 ; http://n2t.net/addgene:15394 ; RRID:Addgene_15394)
